Addgene plasmid #218294: pQLL-Tc1-3_FR w/o spacer
Purpose: Donor plasmid of Tc1-3_FR Transposon without spacer
Depositing lab: Haoyi Wang. Depositing organization: Institute of Zoology, Chinese Academy of Sciences. Publication: Heterologous survey of 130 DNA transposons in human cells highlights their functional divergence and expands the genome engineering toolbox. Zhang T, Tan S, Tang N, Li Y, Zhang C, Sun J, Guo Y, Gao H, Cai Y, Sun W, Wang C, Fu L, Ma H, Wu Y, Hu X, Zhang X, Gee P, Yan W, Zhao Y, Chen Q, Guo B, Wang H, Zhang YE. Cell. 2024 Jul 11;187(14):3741-3760.e30. doi: 10.1016/j.cell.2024.05.007. Epub 2024 Jun 5. PubMed 38843831.
Backbone
  Vector backbone: pQLL
  Vector type: Mammalian Expression
Growth in bacteria
  Bacterial resistance: Ampicillin, 100 μg/mL
  Growth temperature: 37°C
  Growth strain: DH5alpha
  Copy number: Low Copy
Gene/Insert
  Gene/Insert name: TIRs of Tc1-3_FR Transposon
  Species: Synthetic
  Cloning method: Restriction Enzyme; 5′ cloning site Unknown (unknown if destroyed); 3′ cloning site Unknown (unknown if destroyed)
Terms and licenses: Academic/Nonprofit Terms; Industry Terms: Not Available to Industry
How to cite: pQLL-Tc1-3_FR w/o spacer was a gift from Haoyi Wang (Addgene plasmid # 218294 ; http://n2t.net/addgene:218294 ; RRID:Addgene_218294)
