[The description below was written by a language model from this plasmid's Addgene catalogue record and pLannotate feature annotations shown in this document.]
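Description:
pQLL-Tc1-3_FR w/o spacer is a transposon donor plasmid built on the pQLL backbone and catalogued as a mammalian expression vector. Its recorded insert is the synthetic terminal inverted repeats (TIRs) of the Tc1-3_FR DNA transposon, in a version described as lacking a spacer; the record does not explain what the spacer is or where it would sit. In E. coli the 4.7 kb plasmid replicates from a ColE1/pMB1-type origin and is selected with ampicillin through a β-lactamase gene driven by the cat promoter. A sequence annotated as rop lies immediately downstream of AmpR, which fits the catalogue listing of the plasmid as low copy. Phage T7 and T3 early terminators and a tonB terminator flank the bacterial modules, presumably insulating them from read-through transcription. Short lacZα and RSF ori fragments appear to be cloning remnants.

The mammalian cargo is a single cassette in which the mouse PGK promoter drives a puromycin N-acetyltransferase coding sequence followed by EGFP, ending in a bovine growth hormone polyadenylation signal. The short gap between the two reading frames suggests a linker or self-cleaving peptide joining them, but no such element is annotated. The TIRs themselves were not detected by the automated annotation. They most likely occupy the unannotated stretches on either side of the cassette, so that the reporter and selection unit would be the mobilised segment, although the feature table does not confirm this. When the matching Tc1-3_FR transposase is supplied from a separate source, integration of the cassette into the genome can be scored by puromycin resistance or stable green fluorescence. This fits the plasmid's origin in a survey of DNA transposon activity in human cells.
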