Features (pLannotate 1.2.2; 13 found; start..end, strand, type, name):
     12..39      +  terminator     T7Te terminator: phage T7 early transcription terminator
     51..638     -  rep_origin     ori: high-copy-number ColE1/pMB1/pBR322/pUC origin of replication
    660..689     -  terminator     T3Te terminator: phage T3 early transcription terminator
    748..768     -  CDS            lacZα (fragment): LacZα fragment of β-galactosidase; lacZ fragment
   1036..1535    +  promoter       PGK promoter: mouse phosphoglycerate kinase 1 promoter
   1560..2154    +  CDS            PuroR (fragment): puromycin N-acetyltransferase; pac from Streptomyces alboniger; confers resistance to puromycin
   2218..2937    +  CDS            EGFP: the original enhanced GFP (Yang et al., 1996) mammalian codon-optimized
   2965..3189    +  polyA_signal   bGH poly(A) signal: bovine growth hormone polyadenylation signal
   3463..3500    -  rep_origin     RSF ori (fragment): Plasmids containing the RSF 1030 origin of replication can be propagated in E. coli cells that contain additional plasmids with compatible origins.
   3539..3570    +  terminator     tonB terminator: bidirectional E. coli tonB-P14 transcription terminator
   3571..3673    +  promoter       cat promoter: promoter of the E. coli cat gene encoding chloramphenicol acetyltransferase
   3674..4534    +  CDS            AmpR: β-lactamase; bla; confers resistance to ampicillin, carbenicillin, and related antibiotics
   4535..4726    +  CDS            rop: Rop protein, which maintains plasmids at low copy number; rop
>Addgene plasmid #218294 | pQLL-Tc1-3_FR w/o spacer | addgene full sequence | sequence record 443385 | Addgene NGS Result
TGTAATCACCTGGCTCACCTTCGGGTGGGCCTTTCTGCGTTGCTGGCGTTTTTCCATAGGCTCCGCCCCC
CTGACGAGCATCACAAAAATCGATGCTCAAGTCAGAGGTGGCGAAACCCGACAGGACTATAAAGATACCA
GGCGTTTCCCCCTGGAAGCTCCCTCGTGCGCTCTCCTGTTCCGACCCTGCCGCTTACCGGATACCTGTCC
GCCTTTCTCCCTTCGGGAAGCGTGGCGCTTTCTCATAGCTCACGCTGTAGGTATCTCAGTTCGGTGTAGG
TCGTTCGCTCCAAGCTGGGCTGTGTGCACGAACCCCCCGTTCAGCCCGACCGCTGCGCCTTATCCGGTAA
CTATCGTCTTGAGTCCAACCCGGTAAGACACGACTTATCGCCACTGGCAGCAGCCACTGGTAACAGGATT
AGCAGAGCGAGGTATGTAGGCGGTGCTACAGAGTTCTTGAAGTGGTGGCCTAACTACGGCTACACTAGAA
GAACAGTATTTGGTATCTGCGCTCTGCTGAAGCCAGTTACCTCGGAAAAAGAGTTGGTAGCTCTTGATCC
GGCAAACAAACCACCGCTGGTAGCGGTGGTTTTTTTGTTTGCAAGCAGCAGATTACGCGCAGAAAAAAAG
GATCTCAAGAAGATCCTTTGATTTTCTACCGAAGAAAGGCCCACCCGTGAAGGTGAGCCAGTGAGTTGAT
TGCAGTCCAGTTACGCTGGAGTCAATAGGCGTATCACGAGGCCCTTTCGTTGTAAAACGACGGCCAGTCG
AACCACGCAATGCGTCTCGATCCGCAGTGTCTTGCGTCTCTGGTACCTACAGTGAGAGTAAAAAGTATTT
GATCCCTTGCTGATTTTGTTGGTTTGTCCACTAATAAAGACATGATCATTCTATACTTTTAATGGTAGAT
GTATTCTAACATGGAGAGACAGAATATCAAAAAGAAAATCAAGAAAATAACTTTAAAGAATTTATTTTAA
TTTATTTGTTTTTCATTGAGGGAAATAAGTATTTGATCCCGCTAGCAATTCTACCGGGTAGGGGAGGCGC
TTTTCCCAAGGCAGTCTGGAGCATGCGCTTTAGCAGCCCCGCTGGGCACTTGGCGCTACACAAGTGGCCT
CTGGCCTCGCACACATTCCACATCCACCGGTAGGCGCCAACCGGCTCCGTTCTTTGGTGGCCCCTTCGCG
CCACCTTCTACTCCTCCCCTAGTCAGGAAGTTCCCCCCCGCCCCGCAGCTCGCGTCGTGCAGGACGTGAC
AAATGGAAGTAGCACGTCTCACTAGTCTCGTGCAGATGGACAGCACCGCTGAGCAATGGAAGCGGGTAGG
CCTTTGGGGCAGCGGCCAATAGCAGCTTTGCTCCTTCGCTTTCTGGGCTCAGAGGCTGGGAAGGGGTGGG
TCCGGGGGCGGGCTCAGGGGCGGGCTCAGGGGCGGGGCGGGCGCCCGAAGGTCCTCCGGAGGCCCGGCAT
TCTGCACGCTTCAAAAGCGCACGTCTGCCGCGCTGTTCTCCTCTTCCTCATCTCCGGGCCTTTCGACCTG
CAGCCAACGCCACCATGGGGACCGAGTACAAGCCCACGGTGCGCCTCGCCACCCGCGACGACGTCCCCCG
GGCCGTACGCACCCTCGCCGCCGCGTTCGCCGACTACCCCGCCACGCGCCACACCGTCGACCCGGACCGC
CACATCGAGCGGGTCACCGAGCTGCAAGAACTCTTCCTCACGCGCGTCGGGCTCGACATCGGCAAGGTGT
GGGTCGCGGACGACGGCGCCGCGGTGGCGGTCTGGACCACGCCGGAGAGCGTCGAAGCGGGGGCGGTGTT
CGCCGAGATCGGCCCGCGCATGGCCGAGTTGAGCGGTTCCCGGCTGGCCGCGCAGCAACAGATGGAAGGC
CTCCTGGCGCCGCACCGGCCCAAGGAGCCCGCGTGGTTCCTGGCCACCGTCGGCGTCTCGCCCGACCACC
AGGGCAAGGGTCTGGGCAGCGCCGTCGTGCTCCCCGGAGTGGAGGCGGCCGAGCGCGCCGGGGTGCCCGC
CTTCCTGGAGACCTCCGCGCCCCGCAACCTCCCCTTCTACGAGCGGCTCGGCTTCACCGTCACCGCCGAC
GTCGAGGTGCCCGAAGGACCGCGCACCTGGTGCATGACCCGCAAGCCCGGTGCCATCGATGCCACTAACT
TCTCCCTGTTGAAACAAGCAGGGGATGTCGAAGAGAATCCCGGGCCAATGGTGAGCAAGGGCGAGGAGCT
GTTCACCGGGGTGGTGCCCATCCTGGTCGAGCTGGACGGCGACGTAAACGGCCACAAGTTCAGCGTGTCC
GGCGAGGGCGAGGGCGATGCCACCTACGGCAAGCTGACCCTGAAGTTCATCTGCACCACCGGCAAGCTGC
CCGTGCCCTGGCCCACCCTCGTGACCACCCTGACCTACGGCGTGCAGTGCTTCAGCCGCTACCCCGACCA
CATGAAGCAGCACGACTTCTTCAAGTCCGCCATGCCCGAAGGCTACGTCCAGGAGCGCACCATCTTCTTC
AAGGACGACGGCAACTACAAGACCCGCGCCGAGGTGAAGTTCGAGGGCGACACCCTGGTGAACCGCATCG
AGCTGAAGGGCATCGACTTCAAGGAGGACGGCAACATCCTGGGGCACAAGCTGGAGTACAACTACAACAG
CCACAACGTCTATATCATGGCCGACAAGCAGAAGAACGGCATCAAGGTGAACTTCAAGATCCGCCACAAC
ATCGAGGACGGCAGCGTGCAGCTCGCCGACCACTACCAGCAGAACACCCCCATCGGCGACGGCCCCGTGC
TGCTGCCCGACAACCACTACCTGAGCACCCAGTCCGCCCTGAGCAAAGACCCCAACGAGAAGCGCGATCA
CATGGTCCTGCTGGAGTTCGTGACCGCCGCCGGGATCACTCTCGGCATGGACGAGCTGTACAAGTAATTA
ATTAAGCTCGCTGATCAGCCTCGACTGTGCCTTCTAGTTGCCAGCCATCTGTTGTTTGCCCCTCCCCCGT
GCCTTCCTTGACCCTGGAAGGTGCCACTCCCACTGTCCTTTCCTAATAAAATGAGGAAATTGCATCGCAT
TGTCTGAGTAGGTGTCATTCTATTCTGGGGGGTGGGGTGGGGCAGGACAGCAAGGGGGAGGATTGGGAAG
ACAATAGCAGGCATGCTGGGGATGCGGTGGGCTCTATGGCTTCTGAGGCGCGCCGGGATCAAATACTTAT
TACCCTCAATGAAAAACAAATAAATTAAAATAAATTCTTTAAAGTTATTTTCTGGATTTTCTTTTTGATA
TTCTGTCTCTCCATGTTAGAATACATCTACCATTAAAAGTATAGAATGATCATGTCTTTATTAGTGGACA
AACCAACAAAATCAGCAAGGGATCAAATACTTTTTACTCTCACTGTAGGGCCCAGAGACGGAGTCACTGC
CAACCGAGACGGTCATAGCTGTTTCCTGTGTGCCGCTTCCTCGCTCACTGACTCGCTGCGCTCGGTCGTT
ACTGACCATTTAAATCATACCTGACCTCCATAGCAGAAAGTCAAAAGCCTCCGACCGGAGGCTTTTGACT
TGATCGGCACGTAAGAGGTTCCAACTTTCACCATAATGAAATAAGATCACTACCGGGCGTATTTTTTGAG
TTATCGAGATTTTCAGGAGCTAAGGAAGCTAAAATGAGTATTCAACATTTCCGTGTCGCCCTTATTCCCT
TTTTTGCGGCATTTTGCCTTCCTGTTTTTGCTCACCCAGAAACGCTGGTGAAAGTAAAAGATGCTGAAGA
TCAGTTGGGTGCACGAGTGGGTTACATCGAACTGGATCTCAACAGCGGTAAGATCCTTGAGAGTTTACGC
CCCGAAGAACGTTTTCCAATGATGAGCACTTTTAAAGTTCTGCTATGTGGCGCGGTATTATCCCGTATTG
ACGCCGGGCAAGAGCAACTCGGTCGCCGCATACACTATTCTCAGAATGACTTGGTTGAGTACTCACCAGT
CACAGAAAAGCATCTCACGGATGGCATGACAGTAAGAGAATTATGCAGTGCTGCCATAACCATGAGTGAT
AACACTGCGGCCAACTTACTTCTGGCAACGATCGGAGGACCGAAGGAGCTAACCGCTTTTTTGCACAACA
TGGGGGATCATGTAACTCGCCTTGATCGTTGGGAACCGGAGCTGAATGAAGCCATACCAAACGACGAGCG
TGACACCACGATGCCTGTAGCAATGGCAACAACGTTGCGCAAACTATTAACTGGCGAACTACTTACTCTA
GCTTCCCGGCAACAATTAATAGACTGGATGGAGGCGGATAAAGTTGCAGGATCACTTCTGCGCTCGGCCC
TCCCGGCTGGCTGGTTTATTGCTGATAAATCTGGAGCCGGTGAGCGTGGGTCCCGCGGTATCATTGCAGA
ACTGGGGCCAGATGGTAAGCCCTCCCGCATCGTAGTTATCTACACGACGGGGAGTCAGGCAACTATGGAT
GAACGAAATAGACAGATCGCTGAGATAGGTGCCTCACTGATTAAGCATTGGTAAGTGACCAAACAGGAAA
AAACCGCCCTTAACATGGCCCGCTTTATCAGAAGCCAGACATTAACGCTTCTGGAGAAACTCAACGAGCT
GGACGCGGATGAACAGGCAGACATCTGTGAATCGCTTCACGACCACGCTGATGAGCTTTACCGCAGCTGC
CTCGCGCGTTTCGGTGATGACGGTGAAAACCTCTGATGAGGGCCCAAA
